Addgene plasmid #60266: pENTR D-TOPO-C3_20
Purpose: This plasmid contains a human pancreatic islet active enhancer, which can be shuttled into a Gateway destination vector, such as pGL4.23-Gateway.
Depositing lab: Jorge Ferrer. Depositing organization: Imperial College London. Publication: Pancreatic islet enhancer clusters enriched in type 2 diabetes risk-associated variants. Pasquali L, Gaulton KJ, Rodriguez-Segui SA, Mularoni L, Miguel-Escalada I, Akerman I, Tena JJ, Moran I, Gomez-Marin C, van de Bunt M, Ponsa-Cobas J, Castro N, Nammo T, Cebola I, Garcia-Hurtado J, Maestro MA, Pattou F, Piemonti L, Berney T, Gloyn AL, Ravassard P, Gomez-Skarmeta JL, Muller F, McCarthy MI, Ferrer J. Nat Genet. 2014 Feb;46(2):136-43. doi: 10.1038/ng.2870. Epub 2014 Jan 12. PubMed 24413736.
Backbone
  Vector backbone: pENTR/D-TOPO
  Backbone manufacturer: Invitrogen
  Backbone size w/o insert (bp): 2580
  Vector type: Entry Vector
Growth in bacteria
  Bacterial resistance: Kanamycin, 50 μg/mL
  Growth temperature: 37°C
  Growth strain: DH5alpha
  Copy number: Unknown
Gene/Insert
  Gene/Insert name: CDKN1C enhancer (alt name: CDKN1C)
  Species: H. sapiens (human)
  Entrez Gene: CDKN1C (a.k.a. BWCR, BWS, KIP2, WBS, p57, p57Kip2)
  Cloning method: TOPO Cloning
  Sequencing primers: 5′ M13 Fw; 3′ M13 Rev
Terms and licenses: Academic/Nonprofit Terms; Industry Terms: Not Available to Industry
Depositor comments: chromosome : chr11; start: 2813990 end: 2815733 (genomic position corresponds to the version of the human genome hg18) Fw primer used for cloning: CACC CACGACTAGTGGCTCAAATC Rv primer used for cloning: TCCACTTGCTGGGCGAGAAC
How to cite: pENTR D-TOPO-C3_20 was a gift from Jorge Ferrer (Addgene plasmid # 60266 ; http://n2t.net/addgene:60266 ; RRID:Addgene_60266)
