[The description below was written by a language model from this plasmid's Addgene catalogue record and pLannotate feature annotations shown in this document.]
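Description:
pENTR D-TOPO-C3_20 is a Gateway entry clone built on the Invitrogen pENTR/D-TOPO backbone (2,580 bp without insert; the full deposited sequence is 4,320 nt). It is propagated in E. coli from a high-copy ColE1/pUC-type origin and selected with kanamycin through the KanR aminoglycoside phosphotransferase gene. The rrnB T1 and T2 transcription terminators lie upstream of the cloning region, where they limit read-through transcription from the backbone into the insert. A T7 promoter sits just outside attL2, and the short lacI and lacZα fragments flagged in the annotation appear to be backbone remnants (the lacZα stretch corresponds to the M13 sequencing-primer region) rather than functional genes.

The payload is a human genomic fragment described as a CDKN1C enhancer, one of the enhancers active in pancreatic islets. According to the depositor, it corresponds to a region of roughly 1.7 kb on chromosome 11 (hg18 coordinates). It was amplified by PCR and inserted by directional TOPO cloning. The insert itself is not annotated in the feature table, but it occupies the unannotated interval between attL1 and attL2. These two sites allow an LR Clonase reaction to transfer the fragment, in a defined orientation, into any compatible Gateway destination vector. The entry clone has no reporter or eukaryotic promoter of its own, so it serves purely as a shuttle. The stated use is to move the enhancer into a vector such as pGL4.23-Gateway, where its regulatory activity can be tested. The insert can be checked by sequencing from the flanking M13 forward and reverse primer sites.
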