Features (pLannotate 1.2.2; 9 found; start..end, strand, type, name):
    121..213     +  CDS            lacI (fragment): lac repressor; lacI; The lac repressor binds to the lac operator to inhibit transcription in E. coli. This inhibition can be relieved by adding lactose or isopropyl-β-D-thiogalactopyranoside (IPTG).
    268..295     -  terminator     rrnB T2 terminator: transcription terminator T2 from the E. coli rrnB gene
    427..470     +  terminator     rrnB T1 terminator: Escherichia coli rrnB; transcription terminator T1 from the E. coli rrnB gene
    517..553     -  CDS            lacZα (fragment): LacZα fragment of β-galactosidase; lacZ fragment
    569..668     +  protein_bind   attL1: mutant version of attL; recombination site for the Gateway® LR reaction LR Clonase™
   2445..2544    -  protein_bind   attL2: mutant version of attL; recombination site for the Gateway® LR reaction LR Clonase™
   2562..2580    -  promoter       T7 promoter: promoter for bacteriophage T7 RNA polymerase
   2714..3523    +  CDS            KanR: aminoglycoside phosphotransferase; aph(3')-Ia; confers resistance to kanamycin in bacteria or G418 (Geneticin®) in eukaryotes
   3670..4258    +  rep_origin     ori: high-copy-number ColE1/pMB1/pBR322/pUC origin of replication
>Addgene plasmid #60266 | pENTR D-TOPO-C3_20 | depositor full sequence | sequence record 96529 | Full Sequence
CTTTCCTGCGTTATCCCCTGATTCTGTGGATAACCGTATTACCGCCTTTGAGTGAGCTGATACCGCTCGC
CGCAGCCGAACGACCGAGCGCAGCGAGTCAGTGAGCGAGGAAGCGGAAGAGCGCCCAATACGCAAACCGC
CTCTCCCCGCGCGTTGGCCGATTCATTAATGCAGCTGGCACGACAGGTTTCCCGACTGGAAAGCGGGCAG
TGAGCGCAACGCAATTAATACGCGTACCGCTAGCCAGGAAGAGTTTGTAGAAACGCAAAAAGGCCATCCG
TCAGGATGGCCTTCTGCTTAGTTTGATGCCTGGCAGTTTATGGCGGGCGTCCTGCCCGCCACCCTCCGGG
CCGTTGCTTCACAACGTTCAAATCCGCTCCCGGCGGATTTGTCCTACTCAGGAGAGCGTTCACCGACAAA
CAACAGATAAAACGAAAGGCCCAGTCTTCCGACTGAGCCTTTCGTTTTATTTGATGCCTGGCAGTTCCCT
ACTCTCGCGTTAACGCTAGCATGGATGTTTTCCCAGTCACGACGTTGTAAAACGACGGCCAGTCTTAAGC
TCGGGCCCCAAATAATGATTTTATTTTGACTGATAGTGACCTGTTCGTTGCAACAAATTGATGAGCAATG
CTTTTTTATAATGCCAACTTTGTACAAAAAAGCAGGCTCCGCGGCCGCCCCCTTCACCCACGACTAGTGG
CTCAAATCTTTAGAAATGAGGGGATGGGTCTGGTAGAGCACCCCAGATTCAAGGCGGGTGGCTTGGGGAA
AGCAGGGAGAAGGGTCTGGAAACTGCTGCTGAGCAGGAGCCCCCACACCCACAGAGCAGGTGCAGGGAGG
CCCATCTGTCCATCCGTCTGTCTGTGGGGAGGCATGGTGACGTTTCAGGCCGGAGGTAGAAGTTTTCACC
CAGGAGGTAGAGGGTGAGGCCGGACTGCACTCCAAGGGGAGGAGGTGGGAGAGCACAGCCTGGCTGCTGC
CACCAAGCTCCCCAGAAGAGGGGACCCCTCCCCCCGAACACCAGCACATGTAGGCAGAAAGACTTGGCCT
GTGGAGCCCTCAGCCTCCACGCCCACCAGCAGGGACTGGGTGGTGATGTCAGCAATCCCCACAGAAAGGA
GGGCTGCACAGCCGTCCCAGGAGCCAGCACTGTCCCCGTGATTCTACGTGCAGCCTCCACAAGTGTGTCG
CATGGAAACAAGCAGTGGAGAGCCACATGTGTGTCACATCACGCCTCGCCTCACTCGTGCTAAACCTCGC
TGACCAGGCAGAACCAGGCACGAGCTGCGTATCAAAGTTGCTGGAAGGAGAAACATCAGATCCCTAAGCT
GGTTACCTGGCAGGCAGGGGCCCTAGAGGGAAATGGGGCAGGTGAAATGGAGATGTGTCTTTGAAATGTC
TTTATTTGGCGGGAGAACGTCTTCATAGGGTACTTATACCATGAAAAACCCTGTACACAGACTAATTTTG
AAGCAAACATGTGAGGCGTTCACAGAAAGGGTTCAGGAAGACAAGCACCCCAGCCGCAGAGAGCCCGTGG
GCTGGGGGCACGGGGCATGGCAGCCCTCTCCTGGGGATGGGCAGGATGGGGCACGTAGGGCGGAGGAAGA
GGCTCACATGGTGTGCGTGTTTGGGAGCACCCTGGGCAGCCTCTCGAGTGTCCAGAGAGAGGACACCGTC
TTGAGCCAGCAGGGACAGCCAAGAGCGCCCGGGGAGAGGCCTGGGTGGAGACAGAACACAGCAGGCTGTG
GGCGTGGCCAATGTTGAGGGACGGAGGTGGCCAGAGGCCTCTCAGTGGTGCCCAGGGAGCTGGGGACGAG
GGGCCTCATCCTTCCCCTGAGCCCCTCCCTTCAGGCCCAGGGAGTGGCCTGGGGCCCAGGAGAGCCCGCT
CCGCGCTCACAGCCTCCGTTCCCAGACACGCCCGGGCCTGAGCCCCCAGGCTGCACTGTGCCACAGAACA
GACTCCCCGGCCCCTCCCTGCTCGAGAGGTGACCAAGGCCCAGGGTCTCCCAGCGAGCAAGAGGCCATTG
AACTGTTGTTGGCTGTGCAGTGCCCTGCCCTCGGGGAGGCGGCCTCTAAGAAGCACACACCACCAGCAGG
AACCGGGCAGACAGAGGTGGGGGATGGAAAGCAGGGGAAGTGGCCACAGCCAAACCAGGAGGGGGAAGGG
AGGGGGCCTCACCAAGGAGACCCTCACCTGGGGCCTGGAGAATGAGAAGGGTCTGGAGGCTAAGGAGAGG
GGTGGATGCTCCAGGAGGCAGGGCCAGCCCATGTGAGGGTCCTGAGGTAGGAACCAGAGGAAACCGGCTC
TGGGGCGAGAAGGGCGGCGCCCAGGGGGCCACAGGGGCCGGCGGCGAGGGACCCTCAGCCGAGGCTGGTA
TCTCGAGAACAGCAGGGATGCCTCAAAGGTTCTCGCCCAGCAAGTGGAAAGGGTGGGCGCGCCGACCCAG
CTTTCTTGTACAAAGTTGGCATTATAAGAAAGCATTGCTTATCAATTTGTTGCAACGAACAGGTCACTAT
CAGTCAAAATAAAATCATTATTTGCCATCCAGCTGATATCCCCTATAGTGAGTCGTATTACATGGTCATA
GCTGTTTCCTGGCAGCTCTGGCCCGTGTCTCAAAATCTCTGATGTTACATTGCACAAGATAAAAATATAT
CATCATGAACAATAAAACTGTCTGCTTACATAAACAGTAATACAAGGGGTGTTATGAGCCATATTCAACG
GGAAACGTCGAGGCCGCGATTAAATTCCAACATGGATGCTGATTTATATGGGTATAAATGGGCTCGCGAT
AATGTCGGGCAATCAGGTGCGACAATCTATCGCTTGTATGGGAAGCCCGATGCGCCAGAGTTGTTTCTGA
AACATGGCAAAGGTAGCGTTGCCAATGATGTTACAGATGAGATGGTCAGACTAAACTGGCTGACGGAATT
TATGCCTCTTCCGACCATCAAGCATTTTATCCGTACTCCTGATGATGCATGGTTACTCACCACTGCGATC
CCCGGAAAAACAGCATTCCAGGTATTAGAAGAATATCCTGATTCAGGTGAAAATATTGTTGATGCGCTGG
CAGTGTTCCTGCGCCGGTTGCATTCGATTCCTGTTTGTAATTGTCCTTTTAACAGCGATCGCGTATTTCG
TCTCGCTCAGGCGCAATCACGAATGAATAACGGTTTGGTTGATGCGAGTGATTTTGATGACGAGCGTAAT
GGCTGGCCTGTTGAACAAGTCTGGAAAGAAATGCATAAACTTTTGCCATTCTCACCGGATTCAGTCGTCA
CTCATGGTGATTTCTCACTTGATAACCTTATTTTTGACGAGGGGAAATTAATAGGTTGTATTGATGTTGG
ACGAGTCGGAATCGCAGACCGATACCAGGATCTTGCCATCCTATGGAACTGCCTCGGTGAGTTTTCTCCT
TCATTACAGAAACGGCTTTTTCAAAAATATGGTATTGATAATCCTGATATGAATAAATTGCAGTTTCATT
TGATGCTCGATGAGTTTTTCTAATCAGAATTGGTTAATTGGTTGTAACACTGGCAGAGCATTACGCTGAC
TTGACGGGACGGCGCAAGCTCATGACCAAAATCCCTTAACGTGAGTTACGCGTCGTTCCACTGAGCGTCA
GACCCCGTAGAAAAGATCAAAGGATCTTCTTGAGATCCTTTTTTTCTGCGCGTAATCTGCTGCTTGCAAA
CAAAAAAACCACCGCTACCAGCGGTGGTTTGTTTGCCGGATCAAGAGCTACCAACTCTTTTTCCGAAGGT
AACTGGCTTCAGCAGAGCGCAGATACCAAATACTGTCCTTCTAGTGTAGCCGTAGTTAGGCCACCACTTC
AAGAACTCTGTAGCACCGCCTACATACCTCGCTCTGCTAATCCTGTTACCAGTGGCTGCTGCCAGTGGCG
ATAAGTCGTGTCTTACCGGGTTGGACTCAAGACGATAGTTACCGGATAAGGCGCAGCGGTCGGGCTGAAC
GGGGGGTTCGTGCACACAGCCCAGCTTGGAGCGAACGACCTACACCGAACTGAGATACCTACAGCGTGAG
CATTGAGAAAGCGCCACGCTTCCCGAAGGGAGAAAGGCGGACAGGTATCCGGTAAGCGGCAGGGTCGGAA
CAGGAGAGCGCACGAGGGAGCTTCCAGGGGGAAACGCCTGGTATCTTTATAGTCCTGTCGGGTTTCGCCA
CCTCTGACTTGAGCGTCGATTTTTGTGATGCTCGTCAGGGGGGCGGAGCCTATGGAAAAACGCCAGCAAC
GCGGCCTTTTTACGGTTCCTGGCCTTTTGCTGGCCTTTTGCTCACATGTT
